>Addgene plasmid #153295 | C-His-GvpC-Calpain | addgene full sequence | sequence record 310687 | Addgene NGS Result
GCTCATGAGCCCGAAGTGGCGAGCCCGATCTTCCCCATCGGTGATGTCGGCGATATAGGCGCCAGCAACC
GCACCTGTGGCGCCGGTGATGCCGGCCACGATGCGTCCGGCGTAGAGGATCGAGATCTCGATCCCGCGAA
ATTAATACGACTCACTATAGGGGAATTGTGAGCGGATAACAATTCCCCTCTAGAAATAATTTTGTTTAAC
TTTAAGAAGGAGATATACCATGGGGATATCTCTGATGGCAAAAATTCGTCAAGAACATCAGAGCATTGCA
GAAAAAGTTGCAGAACTGAGCCTGGAAACCCGTGAATTTCTGAGCGTTACCACCGCAAAACGCCAAGAAC
AGGCAGAAAAACAGGCACAAGAACTGCAGGCATTCTATAAAGATCTGCAAGAAACCAGCCAGGGCAGTGG
TTCGGGACAACAAGAAGTATATGGCATGATGCCCCGCGACGGCTCGGGTAGCGGTCAAGCCCAAGAGCTG
CTGGCCTTTCACAAAGAACTGCAAGAGACTTCTCAGCAGTTCCTGTCAGCAACAGCCCAAGCCCGTATCG
CCCAAGCGGAGAAACAGGCGCAAGAGCTGCTGGCATTTTATCAAGAAGTTCGCGAAACCTCACAGCAATT
TCTGTCAGCCACTGCGCAAGCACGCATTGCGCAAGCTGAAAAACAAGCGCAAGAGCTGCTGGCGTTCCAT
AAAGAGCTGCAAGAAACGTCACAACAGTTTCTGAGCGCAACGGCCGATGCACGTACAGCACAGGCGAAAG
AACAGAAAGAAAGCCTGCTGAAATTTCGTCAGGACCTGTTTGTTAGCATTTTCGGCAGCCTCGAGCACCA
CCACCACCACCACTGAGATCCGGCTGCTAACAAAGCCCGAAAGGAAGCTGAGTTGGCTGCTGCCACCGCT
GAGCAATAACTAGCATAACCCCTTGGGGCCTCTAAACGGGTCTTGAGGGGTTTTTTGCTGAAAGGAGGAA
CTATATCCGGATTGGCGAATGGG
[124 nt withheld, positions 1004-1127]
C
[91 nt withheld, positions 1129-1219]
A
[49 nt withheld, positions 1221-1269]
CCTTTGACGTTGGAGTCCACGTTCTTT
[37 nt withheld, positions 1297-1333]
ACCCTATCTCGGTCTATTCTTTTGATTTATAAGGGATTTTGCCGATTTCGGCCTATTGGTTAAAAAATGA
GCTGATTTAACAAAAATTTAACGCGAATTTTAACAAAATATTAACGCTTACAATTTAGGTGGCACTTTTC
GGGGAAATGTGCGCGGAACCCCTATTTGTTTATTTTTCTAAATACATTCAAATATGTATCCGCTCATGAA
TTAATTCTTAGAAAAACTCATCGAGCATCAAATGAAACTGCAATTTATTCATATCAGGATTATCAATACC
ATATTTTTGAAAAAGCCGTTTCTGTAATGAAGGAGAAAACTCACCGAGGCAGTTCCATAGGATGGCAAGA
TCCTGGTATCGGTCTGCGATTCCGACTCGTCCAACATCAATACAACCTATTAATTTCCCCTCGTCAAAAA
TAAGGTTATCAAGTGAGAAATCACCATGAGTGACGACTGAATCCGGTGAGAATGGCAAAAGTTTATGCAT
TTCTTTCCAGACTTGTTCAACAGGCCAGCCATTACGCTCGTCATCAAAATCACTCGCATCAACCAAACCG
TTATTCATTCGTGATTGCGCCTGAGCGAGACGAAATACGCGATCGCTGTTAAAAGGACAATTACAAACAG
GAATCGAATGCAACCGGCGCAGGAACACTGCCAGCGCATCAACAATATTTTCACCTGAATCAGGATATTC
TTCTAATACCTGGAATGCTGTTTTCCCGGGGATCGCAGTGGTGAGTAACCATGCATCATCAGGAGTACGG
ATAAAATGCTTGATGGTCGGAAGAGGCATAAATTCCGTCAGCCAGTTTAGTCTGACCATCTCATCTGTAA
CATCATTGGCAACGCTACCTTTGCCATGTTTCAGAAACAACTCTGGCGCATCGGGCTTCCCATACAATCG
ATAGATTGTCGCACCTGATTGCCCGACATTATCGCGAGCCCATTTATACCCATATAAATCAGCATCCATG
TTGGAATTTAATCGCGGCCTAGAGCAAGACGTTTCCCGTTGAATATGGCTCATAACACCCCTTGTATTAC
TGTTTATGTAAGCAGACAGTTTTATTGTTCATGACCAAAATCCCTTAACGTGAGTTTTCGTTCCACTGAG
CGTCAGACCCCGTAGAAAAGATCAAAGGATCTTCTTGAGATCCTTTTTTTCTGCGCGTAATCTGCTGCTT
GCAAACAAAAAAACCACCGCTACCAGCGGTGGTTTGTTTGCCGGATCAAGAGCTACCAACTCTTTTTCCG
AAGGTAACTGGCTTCAGCAGAGCGCAGATACCAAATACTGTCCTTCTAGTGTAGCCGTAGTTAGGCCACC
ACTTCAAGAACTCTGTAGCACCGCCTACATACCTCGCTCTGCTAATCCTGTTACCAGTGGCTGCTGCCAG
TGGCGATAAGTCGTGTCTTACCGGGTTGGACTCAAGACGATAGTTACCGGATAAGGCGCAGCGGTCGGGC
TGAACGGGGGGTTCGTGCACACAGCCCAGCTTGGAGCGAACGACCTACACCGAACTGAGATACCTACAGC
GTGAGCTATGAGAAAGCGCCACGCTTCCCGAAGGGAGAAAGGCGGACAGGTATCCGGTAAGCGGCAGGGT
CGGAACAGGAGAGCGCACGAGGGAGCTTCCAGGGGGAAACGCCTGGTATCTTTATAGTCCTGTCGGGTTT
CGCCACCTCTGACTTGAGCGTCGATTTTTGTGATGCTCGTCAGGGGGGCGGAGCCTATGGAAAAACGCCA
GCAACGCGGCCTTTTTACGGTTCCTGGCCTTTTGCTGGCCTTTTGCTCACATGTTCTTTCCTGCGTTATC
CCCTGATTCTGTGGATAACCGTATTACCGCCTTTGAGTGAGCTGATACCGCTCGCCGCAGCCGAACGACC
GAGCGCAGCGAGTCAGTGAGCGAGGAAGCGGAAGAGCGCCTGATGCGGTATTTTCTCCTTACGCATCTGT
GCGGTATTTCACACCGCAATGGTGCACTCTCAGTACAATCTGCTCTGATGCCGCATAGTTAAGCCAGTAT
ACACTCCGCTATCGCTACGTGACTGGGTCATGGCTGCGCCCCGACACCCGCCAACACCCGCTGACGCGCC
CTGACGGGCTTGTCTGCTCCCGGCATCCGCTTACAGACAAGCTGTGACCGTCTCCGGGAGCTGCATGTGT
CAGAGGTTTTCACCGTCATCACCGAAACGCGCGAGGCAGCTGCGGTAAAGCTCATCAGCGTGGTCGTGAA
GCGATTCACAGATGTCTGCCTGTTCATCCGCGTCCAGCTCGTTGAGTTTCTCCAGAAGCGTTAATGTCTG
GCTTCTGATAAAGCGGGCCATGTTAAGGGCGGTTTTTTCCTGTTTGGTCACTGATGCCTCCGTGTAAGGG
GGATTTCTGTTCATGGGGGTAATGATACCGATGAAACGAGAGAGGATGCTCACGATACGGGTTACTGATG
ATGAACATGCCCGGTTACTGGAACGTTGTGAGGGTAAACAACTGGCGGTATGGATGCGGCGGGACCAGAG
AAAAATCACTCAGGGTCAATGCCAGCGCTTCGTTAATACAGATGTAGGTGTTCCACAGGGTAGCCAGCAG
CATCCTGCGATGCAGATCCGGAACATAATGGTGCAGGGCGCTGACTTCCGCGTTTCCAGACTTTACGAAA
CACGGAAACCGAAGACCATTCATGTTGTTGCTCAGGTCGCAGACGTTTTGCAGCAGCAGTCGCTTCACGT
TCGCTCGCGTATCGGTGATTCATTCTGCTAACCAGTAAGGCAACCCCGCCAGCCTAGCCGGGTCCTCAAC
GACAGGAGCACGATCATGCGCACCCGTGGGGCCGCCATGCCGGCGATAATGGCCTGCTTCTCGCCGAAAC
GTTTGGTGGCGGGACCAGTGACGAAGGCTTGAGCGAGGGCGTGCAAGATTCCGAATACCGCAAGCGACAG
GCCGATCATCGTCGCGCTCCAGCGAAAGCGGTCCTCGCCGAAAATGACCCAGAGCGCTGCCGGCACCTGT
CCTACGAGTTGCATGATAAAGAAGACAGTCATAAGTGCGGCGACGATAGTCATGCCCCGCGCCCACCGGA
AGGAGCTGACTGGGTTGAAGGCTCTCAAGGGCATCGGTCGAGATCCCGGTGCCTAATGAGTGAGCTAACT
TACATTAATTGCGTTGCGCTCACTGCCCGCTTTCCAGTCGGGAAACCTGTCGTGCCAGCTGCATTAATGA
ATCGGCCAACGCGCGGGGAGAGGCGGTTTGCGTATTGGGCGCCAGGGTGGTTTTTCTTTTCACCAGTGAG
ACGGGCAACAGCTGATTGCCCTTCACCGCCTGGCCCTGAGAGAGTTGCAGCAAGCGGTCCACGCTGGTTT
GCCCCAGCAGGCGAAAATCCTGTTTGATGGTGGTTAACGGCGGGATATAACATGAGCTGTCTTCGGTATC
GTCGTATCCCACTACCGAGATATCCGCACCAACGCGCAGCCCGGACTCGGTAATGGCGCGCATTGCGCCC
AGCGCCATCTGATCGTTGGCAACCAGCATCGCAGTGGGAACGATGCCCTCATTCAGCATTTGCATGGTTT
GTTGAAAACCGGACATGGCACTCCAGTCGCCTTCCCGTTCCGCTATCGGCTGAATTTGATTGCGAGTGAG
ATATTTATGCCAGCCAGCCAGACGCAGACGCGCCGAGACAGAACTTAATGGGCCCGCTAACAGCGCGATT
TGCTGGTGACCCAATGCGACCAGATGCTCCACGCCCAGTCGCGTACCGTCTTCATGGGAGAAAATAATAC
TGTTGATGGGTGTCTGGTCAGAGACATCAAGAAATAACGCCGGAACATTAGTGCAGGCAGCTTCCACAGC
AATGGCATCCTGGTCATCCAGCGGATAGTTAATGATCAGCCCACTGACGCGTTGCGCGAGAAGATTGTGC
ACCGCCGCTTTACAGGCTTCGACGCCGCTTCGTTCTACCATCGACACCACCACGCTGGCACCCAGTTGAT
CGGCGCGAGATTTAATCGCCGCGACAATTTGCGACGGCGCGTGCAGGGCCAGACTGGAGGTGGCAACGCC
AATCAGCAACGACTGTTTGCCCGCCAGTTGTTGTGCCACGCGGTTGGGAATGTAATTCAGCTCCGCCATC
GCCGCTTCCACTTTTTCCCGCGTTTTCGCAGAAACGTGGCTGGCCTGGTTCACCACGCGGGAAACGGTCT
GATAAGAGACACCGGCATACTCTGCGACATCGTATAACGTTACTGGTTTCACATTCACCACCCTGAATTG
ACTCTCTTCCGGGCGCTATCATGCCATACCGCGAAAGGTTTTGCGCCATTCGATGGTGTCCGGGATCTCG
ACGCTCTCCCTTATGCGACTCCTGCATTAGGAAGCAGCCCAGTAGTAGGTTGAGGCCGTTGAGCACCGCC
GCCGCAAGGAATGGTGCATGCAAGGAGATGGCGCCCAACAGTCCCCCGGCCACGGGGCCTGCCACCATAC
CCACGCCGAAACAAGC
Features (pLannotate 1.2.2; 19 found; start..end, strand, type, name):
    143..161     +  promoter       T7 promoter: promoter for bacteriophage T7 RNA polymerase
    162..186     +  protein_bind   lac operator: The lac repressor binds to the lac operator to inhibit transcription in E. coli. This inhibition can be relieved by adding lactose or isopropyl-β-D-thiogalactopyranoside (IPTG). lac repressor encoded by lacI
    201..223     +  RBS            RBS: efficient ribosome binding site from bacteriophage T7 gene 10 (Olins and Rangwala, 1989)
    236..412     +  CDS            gvpC (fragment): GVPC_DOLFA - Experimental evidence at protein level: Swiss-Prot protein existence level 1. May confer stability to the gas vesicle membranes. Gas vesicles are small, hollow, gas filled protein structures that are found in several microbial planktonic microorganisms. They allow the positioning of the organism at the favorable depth for growth. From Dolichospermum flosaquae (Anabaena flos-aquae).
    836..853     +  CDS            9xHis (fragment): 9xHis affinity tag
    863..912     +  CDS            SET1 (fragment): solubility-enhancement tag derived from T7 phage gene 10B
    920..967     +  terminator     T7 terminator: transcription terminator for bacteriophage T7 RNA polymerase
   1004..1432    +  rep_origin     f1 ori (sequence partly withheld): f1 bacteriophage origin of replication; arrow indicates direction of (+) strand synthesis
   1485..1542    +  promoter       AmpR promoter (fragment): bla
   1551..2366    -  CDS            KanR: aminoglycoside phosphotransferase; aph(3')-Ia; confers resistance to kanamycin in bacteria or G418 (Geneticin®) in eukaryotes
   2488..3076    +  rep_origin     ori: high-copy-number ColE1/pMB1/pBR322/pUC origin of replication
   3262..3401    -  misc_feature   bom: basis of mobility region from pBR322
   3503..3694    -  CDS            rop: Rop protein, which maintains plasmids at low copy number; rop
   3711..4091    +  CDS            YPB1_ECOLX: Protein predicted: Swiss-Prot protein existence level 4. From Escherichia coli.
   4163..4454    -  CDS            TcR (fragment): tetracycline efflux protein; tet; confers resistance to tetracycline
   4469..4490    -  protein_bind   CAP binding site: CAP binding activates transcription in the presence of cAMP. E. coli catabolite activator protein
   4503..5585    -  CDS            lacI: lac repressor; lacI; The lac repressor binds to the lac operator to inhibit transcription in E. coli. This inhibition can be relieved by adding lactose or isopropyl-β-D-thiogalactopyranoside (IPTG).
   5586..5663    -  promoter       lacI promoter: lacI
   5671..121     -  CDS            TcR (fragment) (across the origin): tetracycline efflux protein; tet; confers resistance to tetracycline
