[The description below was written by a language model from this plasmid's Addgene catalogue record and pLannotate feature annotations shown in this document.]
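Description:
C-His-GvpC-Calpain is a bacterial expression plasmid built on the Novagen pET28a backbone (about 5.8 kb in total) that produces an engineered, calpain-sensitive variant of gas vesicle protein C (GvpC) from Anabaena flos-aquae in E. coli. It is selected with kanamycin through an aph(3')-Ia KanR gene and replicates from a ColE1/pBR322-type origin. The annotation also shows the bom and rop elements, an f1 phage origin, and short tetracycline-resistance fragments that are backbone remnants rather than functional markers. The catalogue lists the plasmid as high copy, although rop is generally associated with reduced copy number.

The 627 bp insert sits in a standard pET expression cassette: a T7 promoter followed by a lac operator, the T7 gene 10 ribosome binding site, the coding sequence, and a T7 terminator. A plasmid-borne lacI gene supplies repressor, so expression requires a host providing T7 RNA polymerase and can be induced with IPTG. According to the record, the GvpC sequence carries an extra glycine after the initiating methionine, a 33 bp calpain recognition and cleavage site flanked by GSGSG linkers, and a C-terminal His-tag joined through an SLE linker for affinity purification. The automated annotation recognises only the first part of the reading frame as gvpC, plus the histidine tag (matched as a partial 9xHis feature). The short "SET1" hit beyond the tag is probably vector sequence rather than part of the product.

GvpC is described as stabilising the gas vesicle shell, and the associated publication concerns acoustic biosensors for ultrasound imaging of enzyme activity. The plasmid therefore appears intended to supply a recombinant, protease-cleavable GvpC for a calpain-responsive sensor, though the record does not detail how it is used.
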