Addgene plasmid #153295: C-His-GvpC-Calpain
Purpose: Expresses calpain-sensitive variant of Anabaena flos-aquae GvpC in E.coli
Depositing lab: Mikhail Shapiro. Depositing organization: California Institute of Technology. Publication: Acoustic biosensors for ultrasound imaging of enzyme activity. Lakshmanan A, Jin Z, Nety SP, Sawyer DP, Lee-Gosselin A, Malounda D, Swift MB, Maresca D, Shapiro MG. Nat Chem Biol. 2020 Sep;16(9):988-996. doi: 10.1038/s41589-020-0591-0. Epub 2020 Jul 13. PubMed 32661379.
Backbone
  Vector backbone: pET28a
  Backbone manufacturer: Novagen
  Backbone size w/o insert (bp): 5206
  Total vector size (bp): 5833
  Vector type: Bacterial Expression
Growth in bacteria
  Bacterial resistance: Kanamycin, 50 μg/mL
  Growth temperature: 37°C
  Growth strain: DH5alpha
  Copy number: High Copy
Gene/Insert
  Gene/Insert name: Calpain-sensitive Gas vesicle protein C (his-tagged) (alt name: GvpC)
  Species: Anabaena flos-aquae
  Insert size (bp): 627
  Mutation: 1) Contains an extra glycine after the methionine at the N-terminus 2) 33 bp calpain recognition and cleavage site flanked by GSGSG linkers, 3) C-terminal His-tag linked to the GvpC sequence with a 3 amino acid (SLE) linker
  Promoter: T7
  Tag / fusion protein: His-tag (C terminal on insert)
  Cloning method: Unknown
  Sequencing primers: 5′ T7 forward; 3′ T7 terminator reverse
Terms and licenses: Academic/Nonprofit Terms; Industry Terms: Not Available to Industry
How to cite: C-His-GvpC-Calpain was a gift from Mikhail Shapiro (Addgene plasmid # 153295 ; http://n2t.net/addgene:153295 ; RRID:Addgene_153295)
